>Addgene plasmid #140304 | pDEST40-2XHA-Src-S4-UD | addgene full sequence | sequence record 292528 | Addgene NGS Result
GACGGATCGGGAGATCTCCCGATCCCCTATGGTGCACTCTCAGTACAATCTGCTCTGATGCCGCATAGTT
AAGCCAGTATCTGCTCCCTGCTTGTGTGTTGGAGGTCGCTGAGTAGTGCGCGAGCAAAATTTAAGCTACA
ACAAGGCAAGGCTTGACCGACAATTGCATGAAGAATCTGCTTAGGGTTAGGCGTTTTGCGCTGCTTCGCG
ATGTACGGGCCAGATATACGCGTTGACATTGATTATTGACTAGTTATTAATAGTAATCAATTACGGGGTC
ATTAGTTCATAGCCCATATATGGAGTTCCGCGTTACATAACTTACGGTAAATGGCCCGCCTGGCTGACCG
CCCAACGACCCCCGCCCATTGACGTCAATAATGACGTATGTTCCCATAGTAACGCCAATAGGGACTTTCC
ATTGACGTCAATGGGTGGAGTATTTACGGTAAACTGCCCACTTGGCAGTACATCAAGTGTATCATATGCC
AAGTACGCCCCCTATTGACGTCAATGACGGTAAATGGCCCGCCTGGCATTATGCCCAGTACATGACCTTA
TGGGACTTTCCTACTTGGCAGTACATCTACGTATTAGTCATCGCTATTACCATGGTGATGCGGTTTTGGC
AGTACATCAATGGGCGTGGATAGCGGTTTGACTCACGGGGATTTCCAAGTCTCCACCCCATTGACGTCAA
TGGGAGTTTGTTTTGGCACCAAAATCAACGGGACTTTCCAAAATGTCGTAACAACTCCGCCCCATTGACG
CAAATGGGCGGTAGGCGTGTACGGTGGGAGGTCTATATAAGCAGAGCTCTCTGGCTAACTAGAGAACCCA
CTGCTTACTGGCTTATCGAAATTAATACGACTCACTATAGGGAGACCCAAGCTGGCTAGTTAAGCTATCA
ACAAGTTTGTACAAAAAAGCAGGCTTCGAAGGAGATAGAACCATGGGTAGCAACAAGAGCAAGCCCAAGG
ATGCCAGCCAGCGGCGCCGCAGCCTGGAGCCCGCCGAGAACGTGCACGGCGCTGGCGGGGGCGCTTTCCC
CGCCTCGCAGACCCCCAGCAAGCCAGCCTCGGCCGACGGCCACCGCGGCCCCAGCGCGGCCTTCGCCCCC
GCGGCCGCCGAGCCCAAGCTGTTCGGAGGCTTCAACTCCTCGGACACCGTCGACCCAGCTTTCTTGTACA
AAGTGGTTGATCTAGAGTACCCATACGATGTTCCAGATTACGCTGGATACCCATACGATGTTCCAGATTA
CGCTTGATCTAGAGGGCCCGCGGTTCGAAGGTAAGCCTATCCCTAACCCTCTCCTCGGTCTCGATTCTAC
GCGTACCGGTCATCATCACCATCACCATTGAGTTTAAACCCGCTGATCAGCCTCGACTGTGCCTTCTAGT
TGCCAGCCATCTGTTGTTTGCCCCTCCCCCGTGCCTTCCTTGACCCTGGAAGGTGCCACTCCCACTGTCC
TTTCCTAATAAAATGAGGAAATTGCATCGCATTGTCTGAGTAGGTGTCATTCTATTCTGGGGGGTGGGGT
GGGGCAGGACAGCAAGGGGGAGGATTGGGAAGACAATAGCAGGCATGCTGGGGATGCGGTGGGCTCTATG
GCTTCTGAGGCGGAAAGAACCAGCTGGGGCTCTAGGGGGTATCCCC
[124 nt withheld, positions 1657-1780]
C
[91 nt withheld, positions 1782-1872]
A
[49 nt withheld, positions 1874-1922]
CCTTTGACGTTGGAGTCCACGTTCTTT
[37 nt withheld, positions 1950-1986]
ACCCTATCTCGGTCTATTCTTTTGATTTATAAGGGATTTTGCCGATTTCGGCCTATTGGTTAAAAAATGA
GCTGATTTAACAAAAATTTAACGCGAATTAATTCTGTGGAATGTGTGTCAGTTAGGGTGTGGAAAGTCCC
CAGGCTCCCCAGCAGGCAGAAGTATGCAAAGCATGCATCTCAATTAGTCAGCAACCAGGTGTGGAAAGTC
CCCAGGCTCCCCAGCAGGCAGAAGTATGCAAAGCATGCATCTCAATTAGTCAGCAACCATAGTCCCGCCC
CTAACTCCGCCCATCCCGCCCCTAACTCCGCCCAGTTCCGCCCATTCTCCGCCCCATGGCTGACTAATTT
TTTTTATTTATGCAGAGGCCGAGGCCGCCTCTGCCTCTGAGCTATTCCAGAAGTAGTGAGGAGGCTTTTT
TGGAGGCCTAGGCTTTTGCAAAAAGCTCCCGGGAGCTTGTATATCCATTTTCGGATCTGATCAAGAGACA
GGATGAGGATCGTTTCGCATGATTGAACAAGATGGATTGCACGCAGGTTCTCCGGCCGCTTGGGTGGAGA
GGCTATTCGGCTATGACTGGGCACAACAGACAATCGGCTGCTCTGATGCCGCCGTGTTCCGGCTGTCAGC
GCAGGGGCGCCCGGTTCTTTTTGTCAAGACCGACCTGTCCGGTGCCCTGAATGAACTGCAGGACGAGGCA
GCGCGGCTATCGTGGCTGGCCACGACGGGCGTTCCTTGCGCAGCTGTGCTCGACGTTGTCACTGAAGCGG
GAAGGGACTGGCTGCTATTGGGCGAAGTGCCGGGGCAGGATCTCCTGTCATCTCACCTTGCTCCTGCCGA
GAAAGTATCCATCATGGCTGATGCAATGCGGCGGCTGCATACGCTTGATCCGGCTACCTGCCCATTCGAC
CACCAAGCGAAACATCGCATCGAGCGAGCACGTACTCGGATGGAAGCCGGTCTTGTCGATCAGGATGATC
TGGACGAAGAGCATCAGGGGCTCGCGCCAGCCGAACTGTTCGCCAGGCTCAAGGCGCGCATGCCCGACGG
CGAGGATCTCGTCGTGACCCATGGCGATGCCTGCTTGCCGAATATCATGGTGGAAAATGGCCGCTTTTCT
GGATTCATCGACTGTGGCCGGCTGGGTGTGGCGGACCGCTATCAGGACATAGCGTTGGCTACCCGTGATA
TTGCTGAAGAGCTTGGCGGCGAATGGGCTGACCGCTTCCTCGTGCTTTACGGTATCGCCGCTCCCGATTC
GCAGCGCATCGCCTTCTATCGCCTTCTTGACGAGTTCTTCTGAGCGGGACTCTGGGGTTCGCGAAATGAC
CGACCAAGCGACGCCCAACCTGCCATCACGAGATTTCGATTCCACCGCCGCCTTCTATGAAAGGTTGGGC
TTCGGAATCGTTTTCCGGGACGCCGGCTGGATGATCCTCCAGCGCGGGGATCTCATGCTGGAGTTCTTCG
CCCACCCCAACTTGTTTATTGCAGCTTATAATGGTTACAAATAAAGCAATAGCATCACAAATTTCACAAA
TAAAGCATTTTTTTCACTGCATTCTAGTTGTGGTTTGTCCAAACTCATCAATGTATCTTATCATGTCTGT
ATACCGTCGACCTCTAGCTAGAGCTTGGCGTAATCATGGTCATAGCTGTTTCCTGTGTGAAATTGTTATC
CGCTCACAATTCCACACAACATACGAGCCGGAAGCATAAAGTGTAAAGCCTGGGGTGCCTAATGAGTGAG
CTAACTCACATTAATTGCGTTGCGCTCACTGCCCGCTTTCCAGTCGGGAAACCTGTCGTGCCAGCTGCAT
TAATGAATCGGCCAACGCGCGGGGAGAGGCGGTTTGCGTATTGGGCGCTCTTCCGCTTCCTCGCTCACTG
ACTCGCTGCGCTCGGTCGTTCGGCTGCGGCGAGCGGTATCAGCTCACTCAAAGGCGGTAATACGGTTATC
CACAGAATCAGGGGATAACGCAGGAAAGAACATGTGAGCAAAAGGCCAGCAAAAGGCCAGGAACCGTAAA
AAGGCCGCGTTGCTGGCGTTTTTCCATAGGCTCCGCCCCCCTGACGAGCATCACAAAAATCGACGCTCAA
GTCAGAGGTGGCGAAACCCGACAGGACTATAAAGATACCAGGCGTTTCCCCCTGGAAGCTCCCTCGTGCG
CTCTCCTGTTCCGACCCTGCCGCTTACCGGATACCTGTCCGCCTTTCTCCCTTCGGGAAGCGTGGCGCTT
TCTCATAGCTCACGCTGTAGGTATCTCAGTTCGGTGTAGGTCGTTCGCTCCAAGCTGGGCTGTGTGCACG
AACCCCCCGTTCAGCCCGACCGCTGCGCCTTATCCGGTAACTATCGTCTTGAGTCCAACCCGGTAAGACA
CGACTTATCGCCACTGGCAGCAGCCACTGGTAACAGGATTAGCAGAGCGAGGTATGTAGGCGGTGCTACA
GAGTTCTTGAAGTGGTGGCCTAACTACGGCTACACTAGAAGAACAGTATTTGGTATCTGCGCTCTGCTGA
AGCCAGTTACCTTCGGAAAAAGAGTTGGTAGCTCTTGATCCGGCAAACAAACCACCGCTGGTAGCGGTGG
TTTTTTTGTTTGCAAGCAGCAGATTACGCGCAGAAAAAAAGGATCTCAAGAAGATCCTTTGATCTTTTCT
ACGGGGTCTGACGCTCAGTGGAACGAAAACTCACGTTAAGGGATTTTGGTCATGAGATTATCAAAAAGGA
TCTTCACCTAGATCCTTTTAAATTAAAAATGAAGTTTTAAATCAATCTAAAGTATATATGAGTAAACTTG
GTCTGACAGTTACCAATGCTTAATCAGTGAGGCACCTATCTCAGCGATCTGTCTATTTCGTTCATCCATA
GTTGCCTGACTCCCCGTCGTGTAGATAACTACGATACGGGAGGGCTTACCATCTGGCCCCAGTGCTGCAA
TGATACCGCGAGACCCACGCTCACCGGCTCCAGATTTATCAGCAATAAACCAGCCAGCCGGAAGGGCCGA
GCGCAGAAGTGGTCCTGCAACTTTATCCGCCTCCATCCAGTCTATTAATTGTTGCCGGGAAGCTAGAGTA
AGTAGTTCGCCAGTTAATAGTTTGCGCAACGTTGTTGCCATTGCTACAGGCATCGTGGTGTCACGCTCGT
CGTTTGGTATGGCTTCATTCAGCTCCGGTTCCCAACGATCAAGGCGAGTTACATGATCCCCCATGTTGTG
CAAAAAAGCGGTTAGCTCCTTCGGTCCTCCGATCGTTGTCAGAAGTAAGTTGGCCGCAGTGTTATCACTC
ATGGTTATGGCAGCACTGCATAATTCTCTTACTGTCATGCCATCCGTAAGATGCTTTTCTGTGACTGGTG
AGTACTCAACCAAGTCATTCTGAGAATAGTGTATGCGGCGACCGAGTTGCTCTTGCCCGGCGTCAATACG
GGATAATACCGCGCCACATAGCAGAACTTTAAAAGTGCTCATCATTGGAAAACGTTCTTCGGGGCGAAAA
CTCTCAAGGATCTTACCGCTGTTGAGATCCAGTTCGATGTAACCCACTCGTGCACCCAACTGATCTTCAG
CATCTTTTACTTTCACCAGCGTTTCTGGGTGAGCAAAAACAGGAAGGCAAAATGCCGCAAAAAAGGGAAT
AAGGGCGACACGGAAATGTTGAATACTCATACTCTTCCTTTTTCAATATTATTGAAGCATTTATCAGGGT
TATTGTCTCATGAGCGGATACATATTTGAATGTATTTAGAAAAATAAACAAATAGGGGTTCCGCGCACAT
TTCCCCGAAAAGTGCCACCTGACGTC
Features (pLannotate 1.2.2; 25 found; start..end, strand, type, name):
     28..80      -  misc_feature   bom (fragment): basis of mobility region from pBR322
    235..614     +  enhancer       CMV enhancer: human cytomegalovirus immediate early enhancer
    615..818     +  promoter       CMV promoter: human cytomegalovirus (CMV) immediate early promoter
    814..847     +  LTR            5' LTR (truncated) (fragment): truncated 5' long terminal repeat (LTR) from HIV-1
    863..881     +  promoter       T7 promoter: promoter for bacteriophage T7 RNA polymerase
    911..935     +  protein_bind   attB1: mutant version of attB; recombination site for the Gateway® BP reaction BP Clonase™
    953..1171    +  CDS            SRC (fragment): SRC_HUMAN - Also known as SRC1. Experimental evidence at protein level: Swiss-Prot protein existence level 1. Non-receptor protein tyrosine kinase which is activated following engagement of many different classes of cellular receptors including immune response receptors, integrins and other adhesion receptors, receptor protein tyrosine kinases, G protein-coupled receptors as well as cytokine receptors. Participates in signaling pathways that control a diverse spectrum of biological activities including gene transcription, immune response, cell adhesion, cell cycle progression, apoptosis, migra
   1173..1197    -  protein_bind   attB2: mutant version of attB; recombination site for the Gateway® BP reaction BP Clonase™
   1208..1234    +  CDS            3xHA (fragment): three tandem HA epitope tags
   1238..1265    +  CDS            3xHA (fragment): three tandem HA epitope tags
   1290..1331    +  CDS            V5 tag: epitope tag from simian virus 5
   1387..1611    +  polyA_signal   bGH poly(A) signal: bovine growth hormone polyadenylation signal
   1615..1636    +  promoter       SV40 promoter (fragment): SV40 enhancer and early promoter
   1657..2085    +  rep_origin     f1 ori (sequence partly withheld): f1 bacteriophage origin of replication; arrow indicates direction of (+) strand synthesis
   2099..2428    +  promoter       SV40 promoter: SV40 enhancer and early promoter
   2495..3286    +  CDS            neo: KKA2_KLEPN - Also known as kan, nptII. Experimental evidence at protein level: Swiss-Prot protein existence level 1. Resistance to kanamycin, neomycin, paromomycin, ribostamycin, butirosin and gentamicin B. From Klebsiella pneumoniae.
   3312..3470    +  CDS            ble (fragment): BLE_KLEPN - Experimental evidence at protein level: Swiss-Prot protein existence level 1. Binding protein with a strong affinity to the bleomycin family of antibiotics. Binds to CL990; an antimitotic-antibiotic compound. From Klebsiella pneumoniae.
   3465..3586    +  polyA_signal   SV40 poly(A) signal: SV40 polyadenylation signal
   3659..3675    -  protein_bind   lac operator: The lac repressor binds to the lac operator to inhibit transcription in E. coli. This inhibition can be relieved by adding lactose or isopropyl-β-D-thiogalactopyranoside (IPTG). lac repressor encoded by lacI
   3683..3713    -  promoter       lac promoter: promoter for the E. coli lac operon
   3728..3749    -  protein_bind   CAP binding site: CAP binding activates transcription in the presence of cAMP. E. coli catabolite activator protein
   3762..3854    -  CDS            lacI (fragment): lac repressor; lacI; The lac repressor binds to the lac operator to inhibit transcription in E. coli. This inhibition can be relieved by adding lactose or isopropyl-β-D-thiogalactopyranoside (IPTG).
   4037..4625    -  rep_origin     ori: high-copy-number ColE1/pMB1/pBR322/pUC origin of replication
   4796..5656    -  CDS            AmpR: β-lactamase; bla; confers resistance to ampicillin, carbenicillin, and related antibiotics
   5657..5761    -  promoter       AmpR promoter: bla
