[The description below was written by a language model from this plasmid's Addgene catalogue record and pLannotate feature annotations shown in this document.]
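Description:
pDEST40-2XHA-Src-S4-UD is a mammalian expression plasmid built on a modified pcDNA-DEST40 Gateway destination backbone. It is propagated in E. coli through a high-copy ColE1/pUC-type origin with ampicillin resistance (AmpR under its own bla promoter). It also carries an f1 origin for single-stranded DNA production. For selection in mammalian cells, an SV40 enhancer/early promoter drives a neomycin phosphotransferase gene followed by an SV40 polyadenylation signal, which allows G418 selection of stable transfectants. The sequenced record is 5,792 nt. This is shorter than the listed empty backbone size, as expected when Gateway recombination replaces the destination cassette with a small insert.

The payload is a 219 bp fragment of human SRC encoding only the N-terminal SH4 and unique domain (UD) regions, without the SH3, SH2 and kinase domains. It sits between attB1 and attB2 sites left by Gateway recombination and is transcribed from the CMV immediate-early enhancer/promoter. A T7 promoter lies just upstream, and a bovine growth hormone polyadenylation signal terminates the transcript. Downstream of attB2 the backbone supplies a C-terminal tandem 2X HA epitope, which the annotation software detected as two partial matches to a 3xHA tag. A V5 tag sequence from the parental vector is also annotated after the HA repeats, but the record does not say whether it is translated as part of the fusion. The construct expresses an HA-tagged, isolated SH4-UD fragment in mammalian cells for structure-function studies of Src. The associated work concerns a dimerization function in the protein's intrinsically disordered N-terminal region.
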