Addgene plasmid #140304: pDEST40-2XHA-Src-S4-UD
Purpose: Expresses HA-tagged human Src-S4-UD in mammalian cells for structure-function studies
Depositing lab: Mark Moasser. Publication: A Dimerization Function in the Intrinsically Disordered N-Terminal Region of Src. Spassov DS, Ruiz-Saenz A, Piple A, Moasser MM. Cell Rep. 2018 Oct 9;25(2):449-463.e4. doi: 10.1016/j.celrep.2018.09.035. PubMed 30304684.
Backbone
  Vector backbone: modified pcDNA-pDEST40
  Backbone manufacturer: modified from ThermoFisher 12274015
  Backbone size w/o insert (bp): 7100
  Vector type: Mammalian Expression
  Selectable markers: Neomycin (select with G418)
Growth in bacteria
  Bacterial resistance: Ampicillin, 100 μg/mL
  Growth temperature: 37°C
  Growth strain: DH5alpha
  Copy number: High Copy
Gene/Insert
  Gene/Insert name: Src deletion mutant (alt name: S4-UD)
  Species: H. sapiens (human)
  Insert size (bp): 219
  Mutation: contains only the SH4 and UD regions
  Entrez Gene: SRC (a.k.a. ASV, SRC1, THC6, c-SRC, p60-Src)
  Promoter: CMV
  Tag / fusion protein: 2X HA (C terminal on backbone)
  Cloning method: Gateway Cloning
Terms and licenses: Academic/Nonprofit Terms; Industry Terms: Not Available to Industry
How to cite: pDEST40-2XHA-Src-S4-UD was a gift from Mark Moasser (Addgene plasmid # 140304 ; http://n2t.net/addgene:140304 ; RRID:Addgene_140304)
