>Addgene plasmid #140304 | pDEST40-2XHA-Src-S4-UD | depositor partial sequence | sequence record 272232 | insert
ATGGGTAGCAACAAGAGCAAGCCCAAGGATGCCAGCCAGCGGCGCCGCAGCCTGGAGCCCGCCGAGAACG
TGCACGGCGCTGGCGGGGGCGCTTTCCCCGCCTCGCAGACCCCCAGCAAGCCAGCCTCGGCCGACGGCCA
CCGCGGCCCCAGCGCGGCCTTCGCCCCCGCGGCCGCCGAGCCCAAGCTGTTCGGAGGCTTCAACTCCTCG
GACACCGTC
